>Addgene plasmid #202434 | pLX_314-HRI-V5 | addgene full sequence | sequence record 399300 | Addgene NGS Result
AATACGCAAACCGCCTCTCCCCGCGCGTTGGCCGATTCATTAATGCAGCTGGCACGACAGGTTTCCCGAC
TGGAAAGCGGGCAGTGAGCGCAACGCAATTAATGTGAGTTAGCTCACTCATTAGGCACCCCAGGCTTTAC
ACTTTATGCTTCCGGCTCGTATGTTGTGTGGAATTGTGAGCGGATAACAATTTCACACAGGAAACAGCTA
TGACCATGATTACGCCAAGCGCGCAATTAACCCTCACTAAAGGGAACAAAAGCTGGAGCTGCAAGCTTAA
TGTAGTCTTATGCAATACTCTTGTAGTCTTGCAACATGGTAACGATGAGTTAGCAACATGCCTTACAAGG
AGAGAAAAAGCACCGTGCATGCCGATTGGTGGAAGTAAGGTGGTACGATCGTGCCTTATTAGGAAGGCAA
CAGACGGGTCTGACATGGATTGGACGAACCACTGAATTGCCGCATTGCAGAGATATTGTATTTAAGTGCC
TAGCTCGATACATAAACGGGTCTCTCTGGTTAGACCAGATCTGAGCCTGGGAGCTCTCTGGCTAACTAGG
GAACCCACTGCTTAAGCCTCAATAAAGCTTGCCTTGAGTGCTTCAAGTAGTGTGTGCCCGTCTGTTGTGT
GACTCTGGTAACTAGAGATCCCTCAGACCCTTTTAGTCAGTGTGGAAAATCTCTAGCAGTGGCGCCCGAA
CAGGGACTTGAAAGCGAAAGGGAAACCAGAGGAGCTCTCTCGACGCAGGACTCGGCTTGCTGAAGCGCGC
ACGGCAAGAGGCGAGGGGCGGCGACTGGTGAGTACGCCAAAAATTTTGACTAGCGGAGGCTAGAAGGAGA
GAGATGGGTGCGAGAGCGTCAGTATTAAGCGGGGGAGAATTAGATCGCGATGGGAAAAAATTCGGTTAAG
GCCAGGGGGAAAGAAAAAATATAAATTAAAACATATAGTATGGGCAAGCAGGGAGCTAGAACGATTCGCA
GTTAATCCTGGCCTGTTAGAAACATCAGAAGGCTGTAGACAAATACTGGGACAGCTACAACCATCCCTTC
AGACAGGATCAGAAGAACTTAGATCATTATATAATACAGTAGCAACCCTCTATTGTGTGCATCAAAGGAT
AGAGATAAAAGACACCAAGGAAGCTTTAGACAAGATAGAGGAAGAGCAAAACAAAAGTAAGACCACCGCA
CAGCAAGCGGCCGCTGATCTTCAGACCTGGAGGAGGAGATATGAGGGACAATTGGAGAAGTGAATTATAT
AAATATAAAGTAGTAAAAATTGAACCATTAGGAGTAGCACCCACCAAGGCAAAGAGAAGAGTGGTGCAGA
GAGAAAAAAGAGCAGTGGGAATAGGAGCTTTGTTCCTTGGGTTCTTGGGAGCAGCAGGAAGCACTATGGG
CGCAGCGTCAATGACGCTGACGGTACAGGCCAGACAATTATTGTCTGGTATAGTGCAGCAGCAGAACAAT
TTGCTGAGGGCTATTGAGGCGCAACAGCATCTGTTGCAACTCACAGTCTGGGGCATCAAGCAGCTCCAGG
CAAGAATCCTGGCTGTGGAAAGATACCTAAAGGATCAACAGCTCCTGGGGATTTGGGGTTGCTCTGGAAA
ACTCATTTGCACCACTGCTGTGCCTTGGAATGCTAGTTGGAGTAATAAATCTCTGGAACAGATTTGGAAT
CACACGACCTGGATGGAGTGGGACAGAGAAATTAACAATTACACAAGCTTAATACACTCCTTAATTGAAG
AATCGCAAAACCAGCAAGAAAAGAATGAACAAGAATTATTGGAATTAGATAAATGGGCAAGTTTGTGGAA
TTGGTTTAACATAACAAATTGGCTGTGGTATATAAAATTATTCATAATGATAGTAGGAGGCTTGGTAGGT
TTAAGAATAGTTTTTGCTGTACTTTCTATAGTGAATAGAGTTAGGCAGGGATATTCACCATTATCGTTTC
AGACCCACCTCCCAACCCCGAGGGGACCCATGCATTGCATCTCAATTAGTCAGCAACCAGGTGTGGAAAG
TCCCCAGGCTCCCCAGCAGGCAGAAGTATGCAAAGCATGCGTCTCAATTAGTCAGCAACCATAGTCCCGC
CCCTAACTCCGCCCATCCCGCCCCTAACTCCGCCCAGTTCCGCCCATTCTCCGCCCCATGGCTGACTAAT
TTTTTTTATTTATGCAGAGGCCGAGGCCGCCTCGGCCTCTGAGCTATTCCAGAAGTAGTGAGGAGGCTTT
TTTGGAGGCCTAGGCTTTTGCAAAAAGCTTTCTAGAGGTACCGCCACCATGATTGAACAAGATAGATTGC
ACGCAGGTTCTCCGGCCGCTTGGGTGGAGAGGCTATTCGGCTATGACTGGGCACAACAGACAATCGGCTG
CTCTGATGCCGCCGTGTTCCGGCTGTCAGCGCAGGGGCGCCCGGTTCTTTTTGTCAAGACCGACCTGTCC
GGTGCCCTGAATGAACTGCAGGACGAGGCAGCGCGGCTATCGTGGCTGGCCACGACGGGCGTTCCTTGCG
CAGCTGTGCTCGACGTTGTCACTGAAGCGGGAAGGGACTGGCTGCTATTGGGCGAAGTGCCGGGGCAGGA
TCTCCTGTCATCTCACCTTGCTCCTGCCGAGAAAGTATCCATCATGGCTGATGCAATGCGGCGGCTGCAT
ACGCTTGATCCGGCTACCTGCCCATTCGACCACCAAGCGAAACATCGCATCGAGCGAGCACGTACTCGGA
TGGAAGCCGGTCTTGTCGATCAGGATGATCTGGACGAAGAGCATCAGGGGCTCGCGCCAGCCGAACTGTT
CGCCAGGCTCAAGGCGCGCATGCCCGACGGCGAGGATCTCGTCGTGACCCATGGCGATGCCTGCTTGCCG
AATATCATGGTGGAAAATGGCCGCTTTTCTGGATTCATCGACTGTGGCCGGCTGGGTGTGGCGGACCGCT
ATCAGGACATAGCGTTGGCTACCCGTGATATTGCTGAAGAGCTTGGCGGCGAATGGGCTGACCGCTTCCT
CGTGCTTTACGGTATCGCCGCTCCCGATTCGCAGCGCATCGCCTTCTATCGCCTTCTTGACGAGTTCTTC
TGAGGTGGCGAATTCTAGATCTTGAGACAAATGGCAGTATTCATCCACAATTTTAAAAGAAAAGGGGGGA
TTGGGGGGTACAGTGCAGGGGAAAGAATAGTAGACATAATAGCAACAGACATACAAACTAAAGAATTACA
AAAACAAATTACAAAAATTCAAAATTTTCGGGTTTATTACAGGGACAGCAGAGATCCACTTTGGCGCCGG
CTCGAGGCCTGCAGGTGCAAAGATGGATAAAGTTTTAAACAGAGAGGAATCTTTGCAGCTAATGGACCTT
CTAGGTCTTGAAAGGAGTGGGAATTGGCTCCGGTGCCCGTCAGTGGGCAGAGCGCACATCGCCCACAGTC
CCCGAGAAGTTGGGGGGAGGGGTCGGCAATTGAACCGGTGCCTAGAGAAGGTGGCGCGGGGTAAACTGGG
AAAGTGATGTCGTGTACTGGCTCCGCCTTTTTCCCGAGGGTGGGGGAGAACCGTATATAAGTGCAGTAGT
CGCCGTGAACGTTCTTTTTCGCAACGGGTTTGCCGCCAGAACACAGGTAAGTGCCGTGTGTGGTTCCCGC
GGGCCTGGCCTCTTTACGGGTTATGGCCCTTGCGTGCCTTGAATTACTTCCACCTGGCTGCAGTACGTGA
TTCTTGATCCCGAGCTTCGGGTTGGAAGTGGGTGGGAGAGTTCGAGGCCTTGCGCTTAAGGAGCCCCTTC
GCCTCGTGCTTGAGTTGAGGCCTGGCCTGGGCGCTGGGGCCGCCGCGTGCGAATCTGGTGGCACCTTCGC
GCCTGTCTCGCTGCTTTCGATAAGTCTCTAGCCATTTAAAATTTTTGATGACCTGCTGCGACGCTTTTTT
TCTGGCAAGATAGTCTTGTAAATGCGGGCCAAGATCTGCACACTGGTATTTCGGTTTTTGGGGCCGCGGG
CGGCGACGGGGCCCGTGCGTCCCAGCGCACATGTTCGGCGAGGCGGGGCCTGCGAGCGCGGCCACCGAGA
ATCGGACGGGGGTAGTCTCAAGCTGGCCGGCCTGCTCTGGTGCCTGGCCTCGCGCCGCCGTGTATCGCCC
CGCCCTGGGCGGCAAGGCTGGCCCGGTCGGCACCAGTTGCGTGAGCGGAAAGATGGCCGCTTCCCGGCCC
TGCTGCAGGGAGCTCAAAATGGAGGACGCGGCGCTCGGGAGAGCGGGCGGGTGAGTCACCCACACAAAGG
AAAAGGGCCTTTCCGTCCTCAGCCGTCGCTTCATGTGACTCCACGGAGTACCGGGCGCCGTCCAGGCACC
TCGATTAGTTCTCGAGCTTTTGGAGTACGTCGTCTTTAGGTTGGGGGGAGGGGTTTTATGCGATGGAGTT
TCCCCACACTGAGTGGGTGGAGACTGAAGTTAGGCCAGCTTGGCACTTGATGTAATTCTCCTTGGAATTT
GCCCTTTTTGAGTTTGGATCTTGGTTCATTCTCAAGCCTCAGACAGTGGTTCAAAGTTTTTTTCTTCCAT
TTCAGGTGTCGTGAGGCTAGCATCGATTGATCAACAAGTTTGTACAAAAAAGCAGGCTTCACCATGCAGG
GGGGCAACTCCGGGGTCCGCAAGCGCGAAGAGGAGGGCGACGGGGCTGGGGCTGTGGCTGCGCCGCCGGC
CATCGACTTTCCCGCCGAGGGCCCGGACCCCGAATATGACGAATCTGATGTTCCAGCAGAAATCCAGGTG
TTAAAAGAACCCCTACAACAGCCAACCTTCCCTTTTGCAGTTGCAAACCAACTCTTGCTGGTTTCTTTGC
TGGAGCACTTGAGCCACGTGCATGAACCAAACCCACTTCGTTCAAGACAGGTGTTTAAGCTACTTTGCCA
GACGTTTATCAAAATGGGGCTGCTGTCTTCTTTCACTTGTAGTGACGAGTTTAGCTCATTGAGACTACAT
CACAACAGAGCTATTACTCACTTAATGAGGTCTGCTAAAGAGAGAGTTCGTCAGGATCCTTGTGAGGATA
TTTCTCGTATCCAGAAAATCAGATCAAGGGAAGTAGCCTTGGAAGCACAAACTTCACGTTACTTAAATGA
ATTTGAAGAACTTGCCATCTTAGGAAAAGGTGGATACGGAAGAGTATACAAGGTCAGGAATAAATTAGAT
GGTCAGTATTATGCAATAAAAAAAATCCTGATTAAGGGTGCAACTAAAACAGTTTGCATGAAGGTCCTAC
GGGAAGTGAAGGTGCTGGCAGGTCTTCAGCACCCCAATATTGTCGGTTACCATACTGCATGGATAGAACA
TGTTCATGTGATTCAGCCACGAGCAGACAGAGCTGCCATTGAGTTGCCATCTCTGGAAGTGCTCTCCGAC
CAGGAAGAGGACAGAGAGCAATGTGGTGTTAAAAATGATGAAAGTAGCAGCTCATCCATTATCTTTGCTG
AGCCCACCCCAGAAAAAGAAAAACGCTTTGGAGAATCTGACACTGAAAATCAGAATAACAAGTCGGTGAA
GTACACCACCAATTTAGTCATAAGAGAATCTGGTGAACTTGAGTCGACCCTGGAGCTCCAGGAAAATGGC
TTGGCTGGTTTGTCTGCCAGTTCAATTGTGGAACAGCAGCTGCCACTCAGGCGTAATTCCCACCTAGAGG
AGAGTTTCACATCCACCGAAGAATCTTCCGAAGAAAATGTCAACTTTTTGGGTCAGACAGAGGCACAGTA
CCACCTGATGCTGCACATCCAGATGCAGCTGTGTGAGCTCTCGCTGTGGGATTGGATAGTCGAGAGAAAC
AAGCGGGGCCGGGAGTATGTGGACGAGTCTGCCTGTCCTTATGTTATGGCCAATGTTGCAACAAAAATTT
TTCAAGAATTGGTAGAAGGTGTGTTTTACATACATAACATGGGAATTGTGCACCGAGATCTGAAGCCAAG
AAATATTTTTCTTCATGGCCCTGATCAGCAAGTAAAAATAGGAGACTTTGGTCTGGCCTGCACAGACATC
CTACAGAAGAACACAGACTGGACCAACAGAAACGGGAAGAGAACACCAACACATACGTCCAGAGTGGGTA
CTTGTCTGTACGCTTCACCCGAACAGTTGGAAGGATCTGAGTATGATGCCAAGTCAGATATGTACAGCTT
GGGTGTGGTCCTGCTAGAGCTCTTTCAGCCGTTTGGAACAGAAATGGAGCGAGCAGAAGTTCTAACAGGT
TTAAGAACTGGTCAGTTGCCGGAATCCCTCCGTAAAAGGTGTCCAGTGCAAGCCAAGTATATCCAGCACT
TAACGAGAAGGAACTCATCGCAGAGACCATCTGCCATTCAGCTGCTGCAGAGTGAACTTTTCCAAAATTC
TGGAAATGTTAACCTCACCCTACAGATGAAGATAATAGAGCAAGAAAAAGAAATTGCAGAACTAAAGAAG
CAGCTAAACCTCCTTTCTCAAGACAAAGGGGTGAGGGATGACGGAAAGGATGGGGGCGTGGGATGCCCAA
CTTTCTTGTACAAAGTGGTTGGTAAGCCTATCCCTAACCCTCTCCTCGGTCTCGATTCTACGTAGTAATG
AGCTAGTACCGGTTAAGTCGACAATCAACGCGTTAAGTCGACAATCAACCTCTGGATTACAAAATTTGTG
AAAGATTGACTGGTATTCTTAACTATGTTGCTCCTTTTACGCTATGTGGATACGCTGCTTTAATGCCTTT
GTATCATGCTATTGCTTCCCGTATGGCTTTCATTTTCTCCTCCTTGTATAAATCCTGGTTGCTGTCTCTT
TATGAGGAGTTGTGGCCCGTTGTCAGGCAACGTGGCGTGGTGTGCACTGTGTTTGCTGACGCAACCCCCA
CTGGTTGGGGCATTGCCACCACCTGTCAGCTCCTTTCCGGGACTTTCGCTTTCCCCCTCCCTATTGCCAC
GGCGGAACTCATCGCCGCCTGCCTTGCCCGCTGCTGGACAGGGGCTCGGCTGTTGGGCACTGACAATTCC
GTGGTGTTGTCGGGGAAATCATCGTCCTTTCCTTGGCTGCTCGCCTGTGTTGCCACCTGGATTCTGCGCG
GGACGTCCTTCTGCTACGTCCCTTCGGCCCTCAATCCAGCGGACCTTCCTTCCCGCGGCCTGCTGCCGGC
TCTGCGGCCTCTTCCGCGTCTTCGCCTTCGCCCTCAGACGAGTCGGATCTCCCTTTGGGCCGCCTCCCCG
CGTCGACTTTAAGACCAATGACTTACAAGGCAGCTGTAGATCTTAGCCACTTTTTAAAAGAAAAGGGGGG
ACTGGAAGGGCTAATTCACTCCCAACGAAGACAAGATCTGCTTTTTGCTTGTACTGGGTCTCTCTGGTTA
GACCAGATCTGAGCCTGGGAGCTCTCTGGCTAACTAGGGAACCCACTGCTTAAGCCTCAATAAAGCTTGC
CTTGAGTGCTTCAAGTAGTGTGTGCCCGTCTGTTGTGTGACTCTGGTAACTAGAGATCCCTCAGACCCTT
TTAGTCAGTGTGGAAAATCTCTAGCAGTACGTATAGTAGTTCATGTCATCTTATTATTCAGTATTTATAA
CTTGCAAAGAAATGAATATCAGAGAGTGAGAGGAACTTGTTTATTGCAGCTTATAATGGTTACAAATAAA
GCAATAGCATCACAAATTTCACAAATAAAGCATTTTTTTCACTGCATTCTAGTTGTGGTTTGTCCAAACT
CATCAATGTATCTTATCATGTCTGGCTCTAGCTATCCCGCCCCTAACTCCGCCCATCCCGCCCCTAACTC
CGCCCAGTTCCGCCCATTCTCCGCCCCATGGCTGACTAATTTTTTTTATTTATGCAGAGGCCGAGGCCGC
CTCGGCCTCTGAGCTATTCCAGAAGTAGTGAGGAGGCTTTTTTGGAGGCCTAGGGACGTACCCAATTCGC
CCTATAGTGAGTCGTATTACGCGCGCTCACTGGCCGTCGTTTTACAACGTCGTGACTGGGAAAACCCTGG
CGTTACCCAACTTAATCGCCTTGCAGCACATCCCCCTTTCGCCAGCTGGCGTAATAGCGAAGAGGCCCGC
ACCGATCGCCCTTCCCAACAGTTGCGCAGCCTGAATGGCGAATGGG
[124 nt withheld, positions 8097-8220]
C
[91 nt withheld, positions 8222-8312]
A
[49 nt withheld, positions 8314-8362]
CCTTTGACGTTGGAGTCCACGTTCTTT
[37 nt withheld, positions 8390-8426]
ACCCTATCTCGGTCTATTCTTTTGATTTATAAGGGATTTTGCCGATTTCGGCCTATTGGTTAAAAAATGA
GCTGATTTAACAAAAATTTAACGCGAATTTTAACAAAATATTAACGCTTACAATTTAGGTGGCACTTTTC
GGGGAAATGTGCGCGGAACCCCTATTTGTTTATTTTTCTAAATACATTCAAATATGTATCCGCTCATGAG
ACAATAACCCTGATAAATGCTTCAATAATATTGAAAAAGGAAGAGTATGAGTATTCAACATTTCCGTGTC
GCCCTTATTCCCTTTTTTGCGGCATTTTGCCTTCCTGTTTTTGCTCACCCAGAAACGCTGGTGAAAGTAA
AAGATGCTGAAGATCAGTTGGGTGCACGAGTGGGTTACATCGAACTGGATCTCAACAGCGGTAAGATCCT
TGAGAGTTTTCGCCCCGAAGAACGTTTTCCAATGATGAGCACTTTTAAAGTTCTGCTATGTGGCGCGGTA
TTATCCCGTATTGACGCCGGGCAAGAGCAACTCGGTCGCCGCATACACTATTCTCAGAATGACTTGGTTG
AGTACTCACCAGTCACAGAAAAGCATCTTACGGATGGCATGACAGTAAGAGAATTATGCAGTGCTGCCAT
AACCATGAGTGATAACACTGCGGCCAACTTACTTCTGACAACGATCGGAGGACCGAAGGAGCTAACCGCT
TTTTTGCACAACATGGGGGATCATGTAACTCGCCTTGATCGTTGGGAACCGGAGCTGAATGAAGCCATAC
CAAACGACGAGCGTGACACCACGATGCCTGTAGCAATGGCAACAACGTTGCGCAAACTATTAACTGGCGA
ACTACTTACTCTAGCTTCCCGGCAACAATTAATAGACTGGATGGAGGCGGATAAAGTTGCAGGACCACTT
CTGCGCTCGGCCCTTCCGGCTGGCTGGTTTATTGCTGATAAATCTGGAGCCGGTGAGCGTGGGTCTCGCG
GTATCATTGCAGCACTGGGGCCAGATGGTAAGCCCTCCCGTATCGTAGTTATCTACACGACGGGGAGTCA
GGCAACTATGGATGAACGAAATAGACAGATCGCTGAGATAGGTGCCTCACTGATTAAGCATTGGTAACTG
TCAGACCAAGTTTACTCATATATACTTTAGATTGATTTAAAACTTCATTTTTAATTTAAAAGGATCTAGG
TGAAGATCCTTTTTGATAATCTCATGACCAAAATCCCTTAACGTGAGTTTTCGTTCCACTGAGCGTCAGA
CCCCGTAGAAAAGATCAAAGGATCTTCTTGAGATCCTTTTTTTCTGCGCGTAATCTGCTGCTTGCAAACA
AAAAAACCACCGCTACCAGCGGTGGTTTGTTTGCCGGATCAAGAGCTACCAACTCTTTTTCCGAAGGTAA
CTGGCTTCAGCAGAGCGCAGATACCAAATACTGTTCTTCTAGTGTAGCCGTAGTTAGGCCACCACTTCAA
GAACTCTGTAGCACCGCCTACATACCTCGCTCTGCTAATCCTGTTACCAGTGGCTGCTGCCAGTGGCGAT
AAGTCGTGTCTTACCGGGTTGGACTCAAGACGATAGTTACCGGATAAGGCGCAGCGGTCGGGCTGAACGG
GGGGTTCGTGCACACAGCCCAGCTTGGAGCGAACGACCTACACCGAACTGAGATACCTACAGCGTGAGCT
ATGAGAAAGCGCCACGCTTCCCGAAGGGAGAAAGGCGGACAGGTATCCGGTAAGCGGCAGGGTCGGAACA
GGAGAGCGCACGAGGGAGCTTCCAGGGGGAAACGCCTGGTATCTTTATAGTCCTGTCGGGTTTCGCCACC
TCTGACTTGAGCGTCGATTTTTGTGATGCTCGTCAGGGGGGCGGAGCCTATGGAAAAACGCCAGCAACGC
GGCCTTTTTACGGTTCCTGGCCTTTTGCTGGCCTTTTGCTCACATGTTCTTTCCTGCGTTATCCCCTGAT
TCTGTGGATAACCGTATTACCGCCTTTGAGTGAGCTGATACCGCTCGCCGCAGCCGAACGACCGAGCGCA
GCGAGTCAGTGAGCGAGGAAGCGGAAGAGCGCCC
Features (pLannotate 1.2.2; 33 found; start..end, strand, type, name):
    100..121     +  protein_bind   CAP binding site: CAP binding activates transcription in the presence of cAMP. E. coli catabolite activator protein
    136..166     +  promoter       lac promoter: promoter for the E. coli lac operon
    174..190     +  protein_bind   lac operator: The lac repressor binds to the lac operator to inhibit transcription in E. coli. This inhibition can be relieved by adding lactose or isopropyl-β-D-thiogalactopyranoside (IPTG). lac repressor encoded by lacI
    235..253     +  promoter       T3 promoter: promoter for bacteriophage T3 RNA polymerase
    281..507     +  promoter       RSV promoter: Rous sarcoma virus enhancer/promoter
    508..688     +  LTR            5' LTR (truncated): truncated 5' long terminal repeat (LTR) from HIV-1
    735..860     +  misc_feature   HIV-1 Ψ: packaging signal of human immunodeficiency virus type 1
    844..1207    +  CDS            HIV-1 gag (fragment): gag protein from human immunodeficiency virus 1; gag
   1353..1586    +  misc_feature   RRE: The Rev response element (RRE) of HIV-1 allows for Rev-dependent mRNA export from the nucleus to the cytoplasm.
   1963..1989    +  CDS            Rev (fragment): human immunodeficiency virus 1 (HIV-1) Rev protein; rev; enhances nuclear export of unspliced and incompletely spliced viral mRNAs
   1996..2019    +  promoter       SV40 promoter (fragment): SV40 early promoter
   2020..2091    +  promoter       SV40 promoter (fragment): SV40 enhancer and early promoter
   2115..2250    +  rep_origin     SV40 ori: SV40 origin of replication
   2289..3083    +  CDS            NeoR/KanR: aminoglycoside phosphotransferase from Tn5; aph(3')-II (or nptII); confers resistance to neomycin, kanamycin, and G418 (Geneticin®)
   3131..3248    +  misc_feature   cPPT/CTS: central polypurine tract and central termination sequence of HIV-1
   3313..3379    +  CDS            small t antigen (fragment): SV40 (simian virus 40) small t antigen
   3386..4564    +  promoter       EF-1α promoter: strong constitutive promoter for human elongation factor EF-1α
   4584..4608    +  protein_bind   attB1: mutant version of attB; recombination site for the Gateway® BP reaction BP Clonase™
   4614..6503    +  CDS            EIF2AK1: E2AK1_HUMAN - Also known as HRI From Homo sapiens (Human).
   6506..6529    -  protein_bind   attB2: mutant version of attB; recombination site for the Gateway® BP reaction BP Clonase™
   6531..6572    +  CDS            V5 tag: epitope tag from simian virus 5
   6623..7211    +  misc_feature   WPRE: woodchuck hepatitis virus posttranscriptional regulatory element
   7262..7281    +  misc_feature   cPPT/CTS (fragment): central polypurine tract and central termination sequence of HIV-1
   7283..7516    +  LTR            3' LTR (ΔU3): self-inactivating 3' long terminal repeat (LTR) from HIV-1
   7594..7715    +  polyA_signal   SV40 poly(A) signal: SV40 polyadenylation signal
   7755..7890    +  rep_origin     SV40 ori: SV40 origin of replication
   7911..7929    -  promoter       T7 promoter: promoter for bacteriophage T7 RNA polymerase
   7937..8092    +  CDS            lacZα (fragment): LacZα fragment of β-galactosidase; lacZ fragment
   8097..8525    +  rep_origin     f1 ori (sequence partly withheld): f1 bacteriophage origin of replication; arrow indicates direction of (+) strand synthesis
   8578..8682    +  promoter       AmpR promoter: bla
   8683..9543    +  CDS            AmpR: β-lactamase; bla; confers resistance to ampicillin, carbenicillin, and related antibiotics
   9714..10302   +  rep_origin     ori: high-copy-number ColE1/pMB1/pBR322/pUC origin of replication
  10485..87      +  CDS            lacI (fragment) (across the origin): lac repressor; lacI; The lac repressor binds to the lac operator to inhibit transcription in E. coli. This inhibition can be relieved by adding lactose or isopropyl-β-D-thiogalactopyranoside (IPTG).
