[The description below was written by a language model from this plasmid's Addgene catalogue record and pLannotate feature annotations shown in this document.]
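Description:
pLX_314-HRI-V5 is a lentiviral mammalian expression plasmid of about 10.5 kb, built on the pLX_314 backbone, that expresses human HRI (EIF2AK1, the heme-regulated eIF2α kinase). It is propagated in E. coli through a high-copy ColE1/pUC-type origin with ampicillin selection (AmpR). An f1 origin and remnants of a lac/lacZα cloning region with flanking T3 and T7 promoters are also present in the backbone. The viral portion has a third-generation-style layout. An RSV promoter drives a truncated HIV-1 5' LTR, followed by the Ψ packaging signal with a gag fragment, the Rev response element and a cPPT/CTS. The transfer cassette ends in a ΔU3 self-inactivating 3' LTR, with an SV40 polyadenylation signal downstream. Packaging functions are therefore expected to be supplied in trans.

Two expression units lie between the LTRs. An SV40 early promoter/origin region drives NeoR, allowing G418 selection of transduced mammalian cells. Downstream, the constitutive EF-1α promoter drives the EIF2AK1 open reading frame. The ORF was introduced by Gateway recombination and so is flanked by attB1 and attB2 sites; it reads through attB2 into a C-terminal V5 epitope tag, which permits detection or immunoprecipitation of the protein. A WPRE follows the tagged ORF to enhance transcript stability and expression.

The stated purpose is simply expression of HRI, and the associated work concerns regulation of the integrated stress response in carcinoma cells. The catalogue also lists "CRISPR" among the vector types, but the feature table shows no Cas gene or guide RNA cassette.
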