Addgene plasmid #202434: pLX_314-HRI-V5
Purpose: Expression of HRI
Depositing lab: William Hahn. Depositing organization: Dana-Farber Cancer Institute. Publication: A Ubiquitination Cascade Regulating the Integrated Stress Response and Survival in Carcinomas. Cervia LD, Shibue T, Borah AA, Gaeta B, He L, Leung L, Li N, Moyer SM, Shim BH, Dumont N, Gonzalez A, Bick NR, Kazachkova M, Dempster JM, Krill-Burger JM, Piccioni F, Udeshi ND, Olive ME, Carr SA, Root DE, McFarland JM, Vazquez F, Hahn WC. Cancer Discov. 2023 Mar 1;13(3):766-795. doi: 10.1158/2159-8290.CD-22-1230. PubMed 36576405.
Backbone
  Vector backbone: pLX_314
  Vector type: Mammalian Expression, Lentiviral, CRISPR
  Selectable markers: Neomycin (select with G418)
Growth in bacteria
  Bacterial resistance: Ampicillin, 100 μg/mL
  Growth temperature: 37°C
  Growth strain: NEB Stable
  Copy number: Unknown
Gene/Insert
  Gene/Insert name: HRI
  Species: H. sapiens (human)
  Entrez Gene: EIF2AK1 (a.k.a. HCR, HRI, LEMSPAD, hHRI)
  Promoter: EF1alpha
  Tag / fusion protein: V5 (C terminal on insert)
  Cloning method: Gateway Cloning
Terms and licenses: Academic/Nonprofit Terms; Industry Terms: Not Available to Industry
How to cite: pLX_314-HRI-V5 was a gift from William Hahn (Addgene plasmid # 202434 ; http://n2t.net/addgene:202434 ; RRID:Addgene_202434)
